>Addgene plasmid #16226 | GFP Snail 2SA | addgene partial sequence | sequence record 22636 | EGFP-C 5'-CATGGTCCTGCTGGAGTTCGTG-3'
CCGGCCGGACTCAGATCTCGAGCTCAGCTTCGAATTCGCCCTTGTAGGATCCCCGCGCTCTTTCCTCGTC
AGGAAGCCCTCCGACCCCAATCGGAAGCCTAACTACAGCGAGCTGCAGGACTCTAATCCAGAGTTTACCT
TCCAGCAGCCCTACGACCAGGCCCACCTGCTGGCAGCCATCCCACCTCCGGAGATCCTCAACCCCACCGC
CTCGCTGCCAATGCTCATCTGGGACTCTGTCCTGGCGCCCCAAGCCCAGCCAATTGCCTGGGCCTCCCTT
CGGCTCCAGGAGAGTCCCAGGGTGGCAGAGCTGACCTCCCTGTCAGATGAGGACGCTGGGAAAGGCGCCC
AGCCCCCCAGCCCACCCTCACCGGCTCCTTCGTCCTTCTCCTCTACTTCAGTCTCTTCCTTGGAGGCCGA
GGCCTATGCTGCCTTCCCAGGCTTGGGCCAAGTGCCCAAGCAGCTGGCCCAGCTCTCTGAGGCCAAGGAT
CTCCAGGCTCGAAAGGCCTTCAACTGCAAATACTGCAACAAGGAATACCTCAGCCTGGGTGCCCTCAAGA
TGCACATCCGAAGCCACACGCTGCCCTGCGTCTGCGGAACCTGCGGGAAGGCCTTCTCTAGGCCCTGGCT
GCTACAAGGCCATGTCCGGACCCACACTGGCGAGAAGCCCTTCTCCTGTCCCCACTGCAGCCGTGCCTTC
GCTGACCGCTCCAACCTGCGGGCCCACCTCCAGACCCACTCAGATGTCAAGAAGTACCAGTGCCAGGCGT
GTGCTCGGACCTTCTCCCGAATGTCCCTGCTCCACAAGCACCAAGAGTCCGGCTGCTCAGGATGTCCCCG
CTGACTCGAGTACAAGGGCGAATTCTGCAGTCGACGGTACCGCG
