[The description below was written by a language model from this plasmid's Addgene catalogue record.]
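Description:
GFP Snail 2SA is a mammalian expression plasmid built on the Clontech pEGFP-C2 backbone (about 4.7 kb without insert), carrying a roughly 800 bp human Snail (SNAI1) coding insert fused to the C-terminus of EGFP, so that the fluorescent tag sits at the N-terminus of the expressed protein. The insert was placed into an EcoRI site, which is retained at both junctions. The plasmid is maintained at high copy in E. coli under kanamycin selection, and the same backbone provides neomycin resistance, allowing G418 selection of stably transfected mammalian cells. The record does not list the promoter or other regulatory elements and no feature table is provided; pEGFP-C series vectors generally drive the fusion from the CMV immediate-early promoter with an SV40 polyadenylation signal, but this is not confirmed here.

The defining feature is the "2SA" mutation, in which serines 97 and 101 of Snail are replaced with alanine, removing these two residues as possible phosphorylation sites. The associated study concerns dual regulation of Snail by GSK-3beta-mediated phosphorylation in the control of epithelial-mesenchymal transition, so this construct serves as a non-phosphorylatable variant at these positions for comparison with the wild-type GFP-Snail plasmid mentioned in the depositor comments. The EGFP tag allows the mutant protein's abundance and subcellular localisation to be followed by fluorescence microscopy or by detection of the tag, making the plasmid suited to examining how loss of phosphorylation at these serines affects Snail behaviour in transfected mammalian cells.
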