Addgene plasmid #16226: GFP Snail 2SA
Depositing lab: Mien-Chie Hung. Depositing organization: University of Texas MD Anderson Cancer Center. Publication: Dual regulation of Snail by GSK-3beta-mediated phosphorylation in control of epithelial-mesenchymal transition. Zhou BP, Deng J, Xia W, Xu J, Li YM, Gunduz M, Hung MC. Nat Cell Biol. 2004 Oct . 6(10):931-40. 10.1038/ncb1173 PubMed 15448698.
Backbone
  Vector backbone: pEGFP-C2
  Backbone manufacturer: Clontech
  Backbone size w/o insert (bp): 4700
  Vector type: Mammalian Expression
  Selectable markers: Neomycin (select with G418)
Growth in bacteria
  Bacterial resistance: Kanamycin, 50 μg/mL
  Growth temperature: 37°C
  Growth strain: DH5alpha
  Copy number: High Copy
Gene/Insert
  Gene/Insert name: Snail
  Species: H. sapiens (human)
  Insert size (bp): 800
  Mutation: 2SA: S97A, S101A
  Entrez Gene: SNAI1 (a.k.a. SLUGH2, SNA, SNAH, SNAIL, SNAIL1, dJ710H13.1)
  Tag / fusion protein: EGFP (N terminal on backbone)
  Cloning method: Restriction Enzyme; 5′ cloning site EcoRI (not destroyed); 3′ cloning site EcoRI (not destroyed)
  Sequencing primers: 5′ EGFP-C
Terms and licenses: Academic/Nonprofit Terms; Industry Terms: Not Available to Industry
Depositor comments: Also see GFP Snail WT author's map.
How to cite: GFP Snail 2SA was a gift from Mien-Chie Hung (Addgene plasmid # 16226 ; http://n2t.net/addgene:16226 ; RRID:Addgene_16226)
